Addgene plasmid #8608: pMT316
Depositing lab: Robert Hartley. Depositing organization: National Institute of Diabetes & Digestive & Kidney Diseases (NIDDK). Publication: Barnase and barstar. Expression of its cloned inhibitor permits expression of a cloned ribonuclease. Hartley RW. J Mol Biol 1988 Aug 20;202(4):913-5. 10.1016/0022-2836(88)90568-2 PubMed 3050134.
Backbone
  Vector backbone: pUC19
  Backbone size w/o insert (bp): 2629
  Vector type: Bacterial Expression
Growth in bacteria
  Bacterial resistance: Ampicillin, 100 μg/mL
  Growth temperature: 37°C
  Growth strain: DH5alpha
  Copy number: High Copy
Gene/Insert
  Gene/Insert name: barstar
  Species: Bacillus amyloliquefaciens
  Insert size (bp): 439
  GenBank ID: X15545
  Cloning method: Restriction Enzyme; 5′ cloning site EcoRI (not destroyed); 3′ cloning site HindIII (not destroyed)
  Sequencing primers: 5′ M13F; 3′ M13R
Terms and licenses: Academic/Nonprofit Terms; Industry Terms: Not Available to Industry
Depositor comments: Barstar production plasmid. Barstar gene from Bacillus amyloliquefaciens strain H. 7-110: tac promoter and RBS. 111-445: DNA from B. amyloliquefaciens. 131-403: barstar structural gene Genbank #X15545. Grown in Super Broth at 37^0 C, yield, reaching o.5 to 1 g/l, increases for 10-12 hours after growth stops. Barstar is intracellular.
How to cite: pMT316 was a gift from Robert Hartley (Addgene plasmid # 8608 ; http://n2t.net/addgene:8608 ; RRID:Addgene_8608)
