[The description below was written by a language model from this plasmid's Addgene catalogue record.]
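Description:
pMT316 is a bacterial expression plasmid built on the high-copy pUC19 backbone and designed for production of barstar in Escherichia coli. It is propagated through the pUC origin of replication that comes with that backbone and is selected with ampicillin. The roughly 440 bp insert sits between the EcoRI and HindIII sites of the polylinker, both of which were preserved during cloning, so the cassette can be excised again or sequenced from the flanking M13 primer sites.

According to the depositor's notes, the insert consists of a tac promoter and ribosome binding site placed upstream of a segment of genomic DNA from Bacillus amyloliquefaciens strain H, which contains the barstar structural gene along with short native flanking sequence. The tac promoter is a strong hybrid trp/lac promoter widely used for high-level expression in E. coli. The record does not mention any lac repressor gene on the plasmid or any epitope or purification tag, so the protein appears to be made in its native, untagged form. Barstar is the small intracellular inhibitor of barnase, the extracellular ribonuclease of the same organism, and binds it very tightly to neutralise its otherwise lethal activity inside the cell.

The plasmid is described as a barstar production construct, with the protein accumulating intracellularly at high yield. It serves as a source of recombinant barstar for biochemical and structural work on the barnase–barstar pair, a classic model of protein folding and protein–protein recognition. It relates to the finding that expressing the cloned inhibitor permits expression of the cloned ribonuclease.
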