>Addgene plasmid #8608 | pMT316 | addgene partial sequence | sequence record 17290 | 8608 with M13R
GGGGTTTGGTGTTTCATATTGTTCATCTCCCATTGATCGTATTAAGAAAGTATGATGGTGATGTCGCAGC
CTTCCGCTTTCGCTTCACGGAAAACCTGAAGCACACTCTCGGCGCCATTTTCAGTCAGCTGCTTGCTTTG
TTCAAACTGCCTCCATTCCAAAACGAGCGGGTACTCCACCCATCCGGTCAGACAATCCCATAAAGCGTCC
AGGTTTTCACCGTAGTATTCCGGAAGGGCAAGCTCCTTTTTCAATGTCTGGTGGAGGTCGCTGATACTTC
TGATTTGTTCCCCGTTAATGACTGCTTTTTTCATGTGCGGCTCCTTTCTTATGACGGATCCTGTTTCCTG
TGTGAAAACT
